Addgene plasmid #37709: pUASp YFP Rab10 DN
Depositing lab: Matthew Scott. Depositing organization: Stanford University. Publication: Thirty-one flavors of Drosophila rab proteins. Zhang J, Schulze KL, Hiesinger PR, Suyama K, Wang S, Fish M, Acar M, Hoskins RA, Bellen HJ, Scott MP. Genetics. 2007 Jun;176(2):1307-22. Epub 2007 Apr 3. 10.1534/genetics.106.066761 PubMed 17409086.
Backbone
  Vector backbone: pUASp
  Backbone size w/o insert (bp): 9939
  Vector type: Insect Expression ; Drosophila
Growth in bacteria
  Bacterial resistance: Ampicillin, 100 μg/mL
  Growth temperature: 37°C
  Growth strain: Top10
  Copy number: Unknown
Gene/Insert
  Gene/Insert name: Rab10
  Species: D. melanogaster (fly)
  Mutation: T23N (dominant negative)
  Entrez Gene: Rab10 (a.k.a. Dmel_CG17060, AAF50924, CG17060, DRAB10, DRab10, DmRab10, Dmel\CG17060, O15971, Rab-r10, rab10)
  Promoter: GAL4
  Tag / fusion protein: YFP (N terminal on backbone)
  Cloning method: Gateway Cloning
  Sequencing primers: 5′ EGFP-C; 3′ pUASp-3 (5'-AGGTTTAACCAGGGGATGCT-3')
Terms and licenses: Academic/Nonprofit Terms; Industry Terms: Not Available to Industry
Depositor comments: This construct contains a SNP - E98V.
How to cite: pUASp YFP Rab10 DN was a gift from Matthew Scott (Addgene plasmid # 37709 ; http://n2t.net/addgene:37709 ; RRID:Addgene_37709)
