[The description below was written by a language model from this plasmid's Addgene catalogue record.]
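Description:
pUASp YFP Rab10 DN is a Drosophila expression plasmid built on the pUASp backbone (about 9.9 kb without insert), a vector generally used for GAL4-responsive transgene expression in flies, including in the female germline. It is propagated in E. coli under ampicillin selection. The record gives no feature table, so the bacterial origin, copy number and any fly transformation marker or transposon ends carried by the backbone are not documented here.

The payload is the Drosophila melanogaster Rab10 coding sequence, introduced by Gateway recombination and fused at its N terminus to a YFP tag supplied by the backbone. The record lists the promoter as GAL4, meaning that expression depends on the GAL4 transcriptional activator acting on upstream activating sequences. The fusion protein is therefore produced only in tissues where a GAL4 driver line is active. Rab10 carries the T23N substitution, annotated as dominant negative. In small Rab GTPases, this class of mutation typically favours the GDP-bound, inactive state and interferes with the endogenous protein's function. The depositor also notes an additional single-nucleotide change that produces E98V, which users should bear in mind when interpreting results.

The construct belongs to a systematic collection of tagged Drosophila Rab proteins. It is suited to tissue-specific disruption of Rab10-dependent membrane trafficking in vivo, with the fluorescent tag allowing the localisation and expression of the mutant protein to be followed.
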