>Addgene plasmid #37709 | pUASp YFP Rab10 DN | addgene partial sequence | sequence record 55737 | EGFP-C 5'-CATGGTCCTGCTGGAGTTCGTG-3'
GAGCTGTACAGTCCGGACTCAGATCTCGAGCTCAAGCTTCGAATTCTGCAGTCGACGGTACCGCGGGCCC
GGGATCATCAACAAGTTTGTACAAAAAAGCAGGCTTAATGGCAAAGAAAACCTACGATTTGCTCTTTAAA
CTGTTGCTGATCGGTGATTCAGGAGTGGGCAAGAATTGCATATTGTTCCGGTTCTCGGATGATGCATTCA
CGTCCACGTTCATATCGACCATAGGCATCGATTTCAAAATCAAAACAGTCGAGCTGCGCGGCAAAAAGAT
CAAGCTGCAAATATGGGACACCGCCGGCCAGGAGCGGTTCCACACGATAACCACCTCGTACTATCGAGGC
GCCATGGGCATAATGCTGGTCTATGACATAACGAACGAGAAGAGTTTCGTGAACATAGTCAAATGGTTAC
GGAATATTGACGAGCACGCCAACGAGGATGTGGAGAAGATGATCCTCGGCAACAAGTGCGACATGACGGA
CAAGAGGGTGGTCAACAAGGAGCGCGGCGAAGCGATTGCCCGTGAACATGGCATTCGGTTTATGGAAACA
TCCGCCAAGTCGAACATAAACATCGAGCGGGCCTTCTGCGAGCTGGCCGAGGCCATTCTGGACAAGACAT
CAGGACGCGAGTCGGCGGAGAATCAGGAGCGCGTGATTATCGATCGCCGGAACCAGGAGAAGGCGCCGGG
CTACAGCAAGTGCTGCGCGTAAAACCCAGCTTTCTTGTACAAAGTGGTTGATGATCCTCTAGAGTCGACC
TCGAACGTTAACGTTA
